Addgene plasmid #80859: pJPC12-ΔM13-mCherry-PR/PRM-GFP
Purpose: Reporter plasmid (mCherry and GFP)
Depositing lab: Mark Isalan. Depositing organization: Imperial College London. Publication: Engineering orthogonal dual transcription factors for multi-input synthetic promoters. Brodel AK, Jaramillo A, Isalan M. Nat Commun. 2016 Dec 16;7:13858. doi: 10.1038/ncomms13858. PubMed 27982027.
Backbone
  Vector backbone: pJPC12
  Total vector size (bp): 6238
  Modifications to backbone: Deletion of M13 packaging signal
  Vector type: Bacterial Expression
Growth in bacteria
  Bacterial resistance: Chloramphenicol, 25 μg/mL
  Growth temperature: 37°C
  Growth strain: DH5alpha ; TOP 10
  Copy number: Low Copy
Gene/Insert 1
  Gene/Insert name: mCherry
  Species: Synthetic
  Insert size (bp): 711
  Promoter: Lambda Pr
  Cloning method: Gibson Cloning
  Sequencing primers: 5′ AAA CGA CGG CCA GTG AGC
Gene/Insert 2
  Gene/Insert name: GFP
  Species: Synthetic
  Insert size (bp): 717
  Promoter: Lambda Prm
  Cloning method: Gibson Cloning
  Sequencing primers: 5′ AGCCGTACATGAACTGAG
Terms and licenses: Academic/Nonprofit Terms; Industry Terms: Not Available to Industry
Depositor comments: The pJPC12 vector was obtained from Peterson and Phillips (Peterson, J. and G.J. Phillips, New pSC101-derivative cloning vectors with elevated copy numbers. Plasmid, 2008. 59(3): p. 193-201)
How to cite: pJPC12-ΔM13-mCherry-PR/PRM-GFP was a gift from Mark Isalan (Addgene plasmid # 80859 ; http://n2t.net/addgene:80859 ; RRID:Addgene_80859)
