[The description below was written by a language model from this plasmid's Addgene catalogue record and pLannotate feature annotations shown in this document.]
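Description:
pJPC12-ΔM13-mCherry-PR/PRM-GFP is a 6,238 bp bacterial dual-fluorescence reporter plasmid built on pJPC12, a pSC101-derived cloning vector, from which the M13 packaging signal has been deleted. It replicates in E. coli through the pSC101 origin together with its Rep101 (RepA) initiator protein and is catalogued as low copy. The depositor notes that the parent vector comes from a series of pSC101 derivatives with elevated copy number. Selection is by chloramphenicol, via a cat gene and its own promoter that span the sequence origin. The feature table also picks up short remnants of other elements (partial lacZα, a T7 promoter, part of a pBluescript polylinker, a truncated tetracycline-resistance gene, and small fragments resembling the RSF, p15A and AmpR promoter sequences). These appear to be backbone leftovers rather than functional parts.

The payload is a divergent reporter cassette. mCherry lies on the reverse strand and is followed by an rrnB T1 terminator, while a GFP, annotated as superfolder GFP, lies on the forward strand. The short gap of about 130 bp between them is not annotated in the table, but according to the catalogue fields mCherry is driven by the lambda PR promoter and GFP by lambda PRM. In phage lambda these two promoters face away from each other and share the OR operator region, where the cI repressor shuts off PR and can activate PRM. Red and green fluorescence therefore report repression and activation from the same regulatory region at the same time. The associated work concerns engineering orthogonal dual-function transcription factors for multi-input synthetic promoters, so the plasmid likely serves as a readout for such regulators supplied from another source, since no regulator gene is annotated on it.
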