Features (pLannotate 1.2.2; 17 found; start..end, strand, type, name):
    147..239     -  promoter       cat promoter (fragment): promoter of the E. coli cat gene encoding chloramphenicol acetyltransferase
    272..331     -  promoter       AmpR promoter (fragment): bla
    356..504     -  CDS            lacZα (fragment): LacZα fragment of β-galactosidase; lacZ fragment
    512..530     +  promoter       T7 promoter: promoter for bacteriophage T7 RNA polymerase
    539..592     -  misc_feature   MCS (fragment): pBluescript multiple cloning site
    607..693     -  terminator     rrnB T1 terminator: Escherichia coli rrnB; transcription terminator T1 from the E. coli rrnB gene
    712..1419    -  CDS            mCherry: mCherry is a basic (constitutively fluorescent) red fluorescent protein published in 2004, derived from Discosoma sp.. It is reported to be a very rapidly-maturing monomer with low acid sensitivity.
   1549..2262    +  CDS            Superfolder GFP: Superfolder GFP is a basic (constitutively fluorescent) green fluorescent protein published in 2005, derived from Aequorea victoria. It is reported to be a very rapidly-maturing weak dimer.
   2299..2418    -  rep_origin     RSF ori (fragment): Plasmids containing the RSF 1030 origin of replication can be propagated in E. coli cells that contain additional plasmids with compatible origins.
   2457..2473    +  CDS            lacZα (fragment): LacZα fragment of β-galactosidase; lacZ fragment
   2476..3097    +  CDS            TcR (fragment): tetracycline efflux protein; tet; confers resistance to tetracycline
   3462..3684    +  rep_origin     pSC101 ori: low-copy replication origin that requires the Rep101 protein
   3732..4682    +  CDS            Rep101: RepA protein needed for replication with the pSC101 origin; rep101
   5438..5566    -  CDS            TRA2_ECOLX (fragment): Protein predicted: Swiss-Prot protein existence level 4. Required for transposition of transposon Tn903. From Escherichia coli.
   5604..5639    +  promoter       AmpR promoter (fragment): bla
   5640..5660    -  rep_origin     p15A ori (fragment): Plasmids containing the medium-copy-number p15A origin of replication can be propagated in E. coli cells that contain a second plasmid with the ColE1 origin.
   5721..146     -  CDS            CmR (fragment) (across the origin): chloramphenicol acetyltransferase; cat; confers resistance to chloramphenicol
>Addgene plasmid #80859 | pJPC12-ΔM13-mCherry-PR/PRM-GFP | depositor full sequence | sequence record 152669 | pJPC12-ΔM13-mCherry-PR/PRM-GFP sequence 6238 bps
TTTACGGTCTTTAAAAAGGCCGTAATATCCAGCTGAACGGTCTGGTTATAGGTACATTGAGCAACTGACT
GAAATGCCTCAAAATGTTCTTTACGATGCCATTGGGATATATCAACGGTGGTATATCCAGTGATTTTTTT
CTCCATTTTAGCTTCCTTAGCTCCTGAAAATCTCGATAACTCAAAAAATACGCCCGGTAGTGATCTTATT
TCATTATGGTGAAAGTTGGAACCTCTTACAAAAGGATCTAGGTGAAGATCCTTTTTGATAATCTCATGAG
CGGATACATATTTGAATGTATTTAGAAAAATAAACAAATAGGGGTTCCGCGCACATTTCCCCGAAAAGTG
CCACCTTCAGGCTGCGCAACTGTTGGGAAGGGCGATCGGTGCGGGCCTCTTCGCTATTACGCCAGCTGGC
GAAAGGGGGATGTGCTGCAAGGCGATTAAGTTGGGTAACGCCAGGGTTTTCCCAGTCACGACGTTGTAAA
ACGACGGCCAGTGAGCGCGCGTAATACGACTCACTATAGGGCGAATTGGGTACCGGGCCCCCCCTCGAGG
TCGACGGTATCGATAAGCTTGATATCGAATTCGTCTAGGGCGGCGGATTTGTCCTACTCAGGAGAGCGTT
CACCGACAAACAACAGATAAAACGAAAGGCCCAGTCTTTCGACTGAGCCTTTCGTTTTATTTGATGCCTC
TACTCGAGTTACTTGTACAGCTCGTCCATGCCGCCGGTGGAGTGGCGGCCCTCGGCGCGTTCGTACTGTT
CCACGATGGTGTAGTCCTCGTTGTGGGAGGTGATGTCCAACTTGATGTTGACGTTGTAGGCGCCGGGCAG
CTGCACGGGCTTCTTGGCCTTGTAGGTGGTCTTGACCTCAGCGTCGTAGTGGCCGCCGTCCTTCAGCTTC
AGCCTCTGCTTGATCTCGCCCTTCAGGGCGCCGTCCTCGGGGTACATCCGCTCGGAGGAGGCCTCCCAGC
CCATAGTCTTCTTCTGCATTACGGGGCCGTCGGAGGGGAAGTTGGTGCCGCGCAGCTTCACCTTGTAGAT
GAACTCGCCGTCCTGCAGGGAGGAGTCCTGGGTCACGGTCACCACGCCGCCGTCCTCGAAGTTCATCACG
CGCTCCCACTTGAAGCCCTCGGGGAAGGACAGCTTCAAGTAGTCGGGGATGTCGGCGGGGTGCTTCACGT
AGGCCTTGGAGCCGTACATGAACTGAGGGGACAGGATGTCCCAGGCGAAGGGCAGGGGGCCACCCTTGGT
CACCTTCAGCTTGGCGGTCTGGGTGCCCTCGTAGGGGCGGCCCTCGCCCTCGCCCTCGATCTCGAACTCG
TGGCCGTTCACGGAGCCCTCCATGTGCACCTTGAAGCGCATGAACTCCTTGATGATAGCCATGTTATCCT
CCTCGCCCTTGCTCACCATGAATTCTTTCTCCTCTTTGCAACCATTATCACCGCCAGAGGTAAAATAGTC
AACACGCACGGTGTTAGATATTTATAAATAGTGGTGATAGATTTAACGTTACTAGAGATTAAAGAGGAGA
AATACTAGATGCGTAAAGGCGAAGAACTGTTTACCGGTGTGGTTCCGATTCTGGTGGAACTGGACGGCGA
TGTTAATGGTCATAAATTCAGTGTTCGCGGCGAAGGTGAAGGCGATGCGACGAACGGCAAACTGACCCTG
AAATTTATCTGCACCACGGGTAAACTGCCGGTCCCGTGGCCGACGCTGGTGACCACGCTGACCTATGGCG
TTCAATGTTTTGCGCGTTACCCGGATCACATGAAACAGCACGACTTTTTCAAATCGGCCATGCCGGAAGG
CTATGTGCAGGAACGTACGATTAGCTTTAAAGACGATGGTACGTATAAAACCCGCGCGGAAGTGAAATTC
GAAGGCGATACCCTGGTTAACCGTATCGAACTGAAAGGTATCGATTTCAAAGAAGACGGCAATATTCTGG
GTCATAAACTGGAATATAACTTCAATTCCCACAACGTGTACATCACCGCGGATAAACAGAAAAACGGCAT
TAAAGCCAATTTCAAAATCCGCCATAATGTGGAAGATGGTAGCGTTCAGCTGGCCGACCACTATCAGCAA
AACACGCCGATTGGTGATGGCCCGGTCCTGCTGCCGGACAATCACTACCTGAGTACCCAGTCCGTGCTGT
CAAAAGATCCGAACGAAAAACGTGACCACATGGTCCTGCTGGAATTTGTGACGGCTGCGGGTATCACCCA
CGGCATGGACGAACTGTATAAATAACGCAAAAAACCCCGCTTCGGCGGGGTTTTTTCGCCTCGCTCACTG
ACTCGCTGCGCTCGGTCGTTCGGCTGCGGCGAGCGGTATCAGCTCACTCAAAGGCGGTAATACGGTTATC
CACAGAATCAGGGGATAACGCAGGAAAGAACATGTGAGATCTCTACGGGTCGGATTTGAAGTCGTCTTGG
TAGGAGGCAGCCTGAATGGCGAATGCCGATGCCCTTGAGAGCCTTCAACCCAGTCAGCTCCTTCCGGTGG
GCGCGGGGCATGACTATCGTCGCCGCACTTATGACTGTCTTCTTTATCATGCAACTCGTAGGACAGGGTG
CCGGCAGCGCTCTGGGTCATTTTCGGCGAGGACCGCTTTCGCTGGAGCGCGACGATGATCGGCCTGTCGC
TTGCGGTATTCGGAATCTTGCACGCCCTCGCTCAAGCCTTCGTCACTGGTCCCGCCACCAAACGTTTCGG
CGAGAAGCAGGCCATTATCGCCGGCATGGCGGCCGACGCGCTGGGCTACGTCTTGCTGGCGTTCGCGACG
CGAGGCTGGATGGCCTTCCCCATTATGATTCTTCTCGCTTCCGGCGGCATCGGGATGCCCGCGTTGCAGG
CCATGCTGTCCAGGCAGGTAGATGACGACCATCAGGGACAGCTTCAAGGATCGCTCGCGGCTCTTACCAG
CCTAACTTCGATCATTGGACCGCTGATCGTCACGGCGATTTATGCCGCCTCGGCGAGCACATGGAACGGG
TTGGCATGGATTGTAGGCGCCGCCCTATACCTTGTCTGCCTCCCCGCGTTGCGTCGCGGTGCATGGAGCC
GGGCCACCTCGACCTGAATGGAAGCCGGCGGCACCTCGCTAACGGATTCACCACTCCGCAGACCCGCCAT
AAAACGCCCTGAGAAGCCCGTGACGGGCTTTTCTTGTATTATGGGTAGTTTCCTTGCATGAATCCATAAA
AGGCGCCTGTAGTGCCATTTACCCCCATTCACTGCCAGAGCCGTGAGCGCAGCGAACTGAATGTCACGAA
AAAGACAGCGACTCAGGTGCCTGATGGTCGGAGACAAAAGGAATATTCAGCGATTTGCCCGAGCTTGCGA
GGGTGCTACTTAAGCCTTTAGGGTTTTAAGGTCTGTTTTGTAGAGGAGCAAACAGCGTTTGCGACATCCT
TTTGTAATACTGCGGAACTGACTAAAGTAGTGAGTTATACACAGGGCTGGGATCTATTCTTTTTATCTTT
TTTTATTCTTTCTTTATTCTATAAATTATAACCACTTGAATATAAACAAAAAAAACACACAAAGGTCTAG
CGGAATTTACAGAGGGTCTAGCAGAATTTACAAGTTTTCCAGCAAAGGTCTAGCAGAATTTACAGATACC
CACAACTCAAAGGAAAAGGACTAGTAATTATCATTGACTAGCCCATCTCAATTGGTATAGTGATTAAAAT
CACCTAGACCAATTGAGATGTATGTCTGAATTAGTTGTTTTCAAAGCAAATGAACTAGCGATTAGTCGCT
ATGACTTAACGGAGCATGAAACCAAGCTAATTTTATGCTGTGTGGCACTACTCAACCCCACGATTGAAAA
CCCTACAAGGAAAGAACGGACGGTATCGTTCACTTATAACCAATACGCTCAGATGATGAACATCAGTAGG
GAAAATGCTTATGGTGTATTAGCTAAAGCAACCAGAGAGCTGATGACGAGAACTGTGGAAATCAGGAATC
CTTTGGTTAAAGGCTTTAAGATCTTCCAGTGGACAAACTATGCCAAGTTCTCAAGCGAAAAATTAGAATT
AGTTTTTAGTGAAGAGATATTGCCTTATCTTTTCCAGTTAAAAAAATTCATAAAATATAATCTGGAACAT
GTTAAGTCTTTTGAAAACAAATACTCTATGAGGATTTATGAGTGGTTATTAAAAGAACTAACACAAAAGA
AAACTCACAAGGCAAATATAGAGATTAGCCTTGATGAATTTAAGTTCATGTTAATGCTTGAAAATAACTA
CCATGAGTTTAAAAGGCTTAACCAATGGGTTTTGAAACCAATAAGTAAAGATTTAAACACTTACAGCAAT
ATGAAATTGGTGGTTGATAAGCGAGGCCGCCCGACTGATACGTTGATTTTCCAAGTTGAACTAGATAGAC
AAATGGATCTCGTAACCGAACTTGAGAACAACCAGATAAAAATGAATGGTGACAAAATACCAACAACCAT
TACATCAGATTCCTACCTACATAACGGACTAAGAAAAACACTACACGATGCTTTAACAGCAAAAATTCAG
CTCACCAGTTTTGAGGCAAAATTTTTGAGTGACATGCAAAGTAAGTATGATCTCAATGGTTCGTTCTCAT
GGCTCACGCAAAAACAACGAACCACACTAGAGAACATACTGGCTAAATACGGAAGGATCTGAGGTTCTTA
TGGCTCTTGTATCTATCAGTGAAGCATCAAGACTAACAAACAAAAGTAGAACAACTGTTCACCGTTACAT
ATCAAAGGGAAAACTGTCCATATGCACAGATGAAAACGGTGTAAAAAAGATAGATACATCAGAGCTTTTA
CGAGTTTTTGGTGCATTCAAAGCTGTTCACCATGAACAGATCGACAATGTAACAGATGAACAGCATGTAA
CACCTAATAAGAACAGGTGAAACCAGTAAAACAAAGCAACTAGAACATGAAATTGAACACCTGAGACAAC
TTGTTACAGCTCAACAGTCACACATAGACAGCCTGAAACAGGCGATGCTGCTTATCGAATCAAAGCTGCC
GACAACACGGGAGCCAGTGACGCCTCCCGTGGGGAAAAAATCATGGCAATTCTGGAAGAAATAGCGCTTT
CAGCCGGCAAACCGGCTGAAGCCGGATCTGCGATTCTGATAACAAACTAGCAACACCAGAACAGCCCGTT
TGCGGGCAGCAAAACCCGTACTTTTGGACGTTCCGGCGGTTTTTTGTGGCGAGTGGTGTTCGGGCGGTGC
GCGCAAGATCCATTATGTTAAACGGGCGAGTTTACATCTCAAAACCGCCCGCTTAACACCATCAGAAATC
CTCAGCGCGATTTTAAGCACCAACCCCCCCCCGTAACACCCAAATCCATACTGAAAGTGGCTTTGTTGAA
TAAATCAGATTTCGGGTAAGTCTCCCCCGTAGCGGGTTGTGTTTTCAGGCAATACGCACGCTTTCAGGCA
TACCTGCTTTCGTCATTTTGTTCAGCGCTCGTACCAGGGCCATAGCCTCCGCAACCTGACCATCGTAGTC
ACGCAGCGTCAGTGAACCCCCGAACAGAGATCTGACGCTCAGTGGAACGAAAACTCACGTTAAGGGATTT
TGGTCATGAGACAATAACCCTGATAAATGCTTCAATAATCGCAGACCAAAACGATCTCAAGAAGATCATC
TTATTAATCAGATAAAATATTTCTAGGCACCAATAACTGCCTTAAAAAAATTACGCCCCGCCCTGCCACT
CATCGCAGTACTGTTGTAATTCATTAAGCATTCTGCCGACATGGAAGCCATCACAAACGGCATGATGAAC
CTGAATCGCCAGCGGCATCAGCACCTTGTCGCCTTGCGTATAATATTTGCCCATGGTGAAAACGGGGGCG
AAGAAGTTGTCCATATTGGCCACGTTTAAATCAAAACTGGTGAAACTCACCCAGGGATTGGCTGAAACGA
AAAACATATTCTCAATAAACCCTTTTAGGGAAATAAGGCCAGGTTTTCACCGTAACACGCCACATCTTGG
GAAATATTTGTGTAGAAACTGCCGGAAATCGTCGTGGTATTCACTCCAGAGCGATGAAAACGTTTCAGTT
TGCTCATGGAAAACGGTGTAACAAGGGTGAACACTATCCCATATCACCAGCTCACCGTCTTTCATTGCCA
TACGAAATTCCGGATGAGCATTCATCAGGCGGGCAAGAATGTGAATAAAGGCCGGATAAAACTTGTGCTT
ATTTTTCC
