>Addgene plasmid #80859 | pJPC12-ΔM13-mCherry-PR/PRM-GFP | addgene partial sequence | sequence record 156722 | M13pUC-Fwd 5'-CCCAGTCACGACGTTGTAAAACG-3'
CTATAGGGCGAATTGGGTACCGGGCCCCCCCTCGAGGTCGACGGTATCGATAAGCTTGATATCGAATTCG
TCTAGGGCGGCGGATTTGTCCTACTCAGGAGAGCGTTCACCGACAAACAACAGATAAAACGAAAGGCCCA
GTCTTTCGACTGAGCCTTTCGTTTTATTTGATGCCTCTACTCGAGTTACTTGTACAGCTCGTCCATGCCG
CCGGTGGAGTGGCGGCCCTCGGCGCGTTCGTACTGTTCCACGATGGTGTAGTCCTCGTTGTGGGAGGTGA
TGTCCAACTTGATGTTGACGTTGTAGGCGCCGGGCAGCTGCACGGGCTTCTTGGCCTTGTAGGTGGTCTT
GACCTCAGCGTCGTAGTGGCCGCCGTCCTTCAGCTTCAGCCTCTGCTTGATCTCGCCCTTCAGGGCGCCG
TCCTCGGGGTACATCCGCTCGGAGGAGGCCTCCCAGCCCATAGTCTTCTTCTGCATTACGGGGCCGTCGG
AGGGGAAGTTGGTGCCGCGCAGCTTCACCTTGTAGATGAACTCGCCGTCCTGCAGGGAGGAGTCCTGGGT
CACGGTCACCACGCCGCCGTCCTCGAAGTTCATCACGCGCTCCCACTTGAAGCCCTCGGGGAAGGACAGC
TTCAAGTAGTCGGGGATGTCGGCGGGGTGCTTCACGTAGGCCTTGGAGCCGTACATGAACTGAGGGGACA
GGATGTCCCAGGCGAAGGGCAGGGGGCCACCCTTGGTCACCTTCAGCTTGGCGGTCTGGGTGCCCTCGTA
GGGGCGGCCCTCGCCCTCGCCCTCGATCTCGAACTCGTGGCCGTTCACGGAGCCCTCCATGTGCACCTTG
AAGCGCATGAACTCCTTGATGATAGC
