>Addgene plasmid #80859 | pJPC12-ΔM13-mCherry-PR/PRM-GFP | addgene partial sequence | sequence record 156723 | L4440 5'-AGCGAGTCAGTGAGCGAG-3'
TTCGTCCATGCCGTGGGTGATACCCGCAGCCGTCACAAATTCCAGCAGGACCATGTGGTCACGTTTTTCG
TTCGGATCTTTTGACAGCACGGACTGGGTACTCAGGTAGTGATTGTCCGGCAGCAGGACCGGGCCATCAC
CAATCGGCGTGTTTTGCTGATAGTGGTCGGCCAGCTGAACGCTACCATCTTCCACATTATGGCGGATTTT
GAAATTGGCTTTAATGCCGTTTTTCTGTTTATCCGCGGTGATGTACACGTTGTGGGAATTGAAGTTATAT
TCCAGTTTATGACCCAGAATATTGCCGTCTTCTTTGAAATCGATACCTTTCAGTTCGATACGGTTAACCA
GGGTATCGCCTTCGAATTTCACTTCCGCGCGGGTTTTATACGTACCATCGTCTTTAAAGCTAATCGTACG
TTCCTGCACATAGCCTTCCGGCATGGCCGATTTGAAAAAGTCGTGCTGTTTCATGTGATCCGGGTAACGC
GCAAAACATTGAACGCCATAGGTCAGCGTGGTCACCAGCGTCGGCCACGGGACCGGCAGTTTACCCGTGG
TGCAGATAAATTTCAGGGTCAGTTTGCCGTTCGTCGCATCGCCTTCACCTTCGCCGCGAACACTGAATTT
ATGACCATTAACATCGCCGTCCAGTTCCACCAGAATCGGAACCACACCGGTAAACAGTTCTTCGCCTTTA
CGCATCTAGTATTTCTCCTCTTTAATCTCTAGTAACGTTAAATCTATCACCACTATTTATAAATATCTAA
CACCGTGCGTGTTGACTATTTTACCTCTGGCGGTGATAATGGTTGCAAAGAGGAGAAAGAATTCATGGTG
AGCAAGGGCGAGGAGGATAACATGGCTATCATCAAGGAGTTCATGCGCTTCAAGGTGCACATGGAGGGCT
CCGTGAACGGCCACGAGTTC
